Addgene plasmid #19313: Flag pLJM1 RagB wt
Depositing lab: David Sabatini. Depositing organization: Whitehead Institute for Biomedical Research. Publication: The Rag GTPases bind raptor and mediate amino acid signaling to mTORC1. Sancak Y, Peterson TR, Shaul YD, Lindquist RA, Thoreen CC, Bar-Peled L, Sabatini DM. Science. 2008 Jun 13. 320(5882):1496-501. 10.1126/science.1157535 PubMed 18497260.
Backbone
  Vector backbone: pLJM1
  Backbone size w/o insert (bp): 7400
  Vector type: Mammalian Expression, Lentiviral
  Selectable markers: Puromycin
Growth in bacteria
  Bacterial resistance: Ampicillin, 100 μg/mL
  Growth temperature: 37°C
  Growth strain: Stbl3
  Growth instructions: Grow in XL10Gold or Stbl2 cells
  Copy number: High Copy
Gene/Insert
  Gene/Insert name: Ras-related GTP binding B (alt name: RRAGB)
  Species: H. sapiens (human)
  Insert size (bp): 1040
  GenBank ID: NM_006064.4
  Entrez Gene: RRAGB (a.k.a. RAGB, bA465E19.1)
  Tag / fusion protein: Flag (N terminal on backbone)
  Cloning method: Restriction Enzyme; 5′ cloning site SalI (not destroyed); 3′ cloning site EcoRV (not destroyed)
  Sequencing primers: 5′ CMV-F; 3′ pLJM1-3 (5'-GACGTGAAGAATGTGCGAGA-3')
Terms and licenses: Academic/Nonprofit Terms; Industry Terms: Not Available to Industry
Depositor comments: pLJM1 is based on pLKO.1. pLJM1 was cut with AgeI and EcoRI and a Flag tag was cloned in. The cDNA was cloned into Flag-pLJM1 with SalI and EcoRV. The sequence across the MCS includes AgeI-Flag-SalI-gene-EcoRV-EcoRI
How to cite: Flag pLJM1 RagB wt was a gift from David Sabatini (Addgene plasmid # 19313 ; http://n2t.net/addgene:19313 ; RRID:Addgene_19313)
