[The description below was written by a language model from this plasmid's Addgene catalogue record and pLannotate feature annotations shown in this document.]
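Description:
Flag pLJM1 RagB wt is a third-generation-style, self-inactivating HIV-1 lentiviral vector for expressing N-terminally FLAG-tagged wild-type human RagB (RRAGB, Ras-related GTP binding B) in mammalian cells. The backbone, pLJM1, derives from pLKO.1; a residual U6 promoter fragment upstream of the CMV enhancer reflects that ancestry. According to the depositor, a FLAG tag was inserted between AgeI and EcoRI, and the roughly 1 kb cDNA was then cloned with SalI and EcoRV, giving the arrangement AgeI-Flag-SalI-gene-EcoRV-EcoRI. In bacteria the plasmid is maintained by a high-copy ColE1/pUC origin with ampicillin resistance, and it also carries an f1 origin and an SV40 origin.

The viral genome is transcribed from an RSV promoter fused to a truncated 5' LTR, followed by the Ψ packaging signal, a partial gag sequence and the Rev response element, which together support packaging and Rev-dependent nuclear export of the genomic RNA when helper plasmids are supplied. Within the provirus, the CMV enhancer/promoter drives the FLAG-RagB open reading frame. A cPPT/CTS element lies downstream of the insert, followed by a human PGK promoter driving puromycin N-acetyltransferase for selecting transduced cells, and then the ΔU3 3' LTR, which inactivates the LTR promoter after integration. The automated annotation labels the insert as RRAGA, most likely because of the close homology between the two Rag paralogues. The catalogue entry identifies it as RRAGB.

The construct suits transient or stable expression of epitope-tagged RagB for detection and immunoprecipitation, and it was deposited with work on Rag GTPase binding to raptor and amino acid signalling to mTORC1.
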