Features (pLannotate 1.2.2; 29 found; start..end, strand, type, name):
    131..334     +  promoter       CMV promoter: human cytomegalovirus (CMV) immediate early promoter
    378..398     +  CDS            FLAG (fragment): FLAG® epitope tag, followed by an enterokinase cleavage site
    522..1460    +  CDS            RRAGA: RRAGA_HUMAN - Experimental evidence at protein level: Swiss-Prot protein existence level 1. (Microbial infection) May alternatively act as a cellular target for adenovirus E3-14.7K, an inhibitor of TNF-alpha functions, thereby affecting cell death. From Homo sapiens (Human).
   1514..1631    +  misc_feature   cPPT/CTS: central polypurine tract and central termination sequence of HIV-1
   1680..2190    +  promoter       hPGK promoter: human phosphoglycerate kinase 1 promoter
   2212..2811    +  CDS            PuroR: puromycin N-acetyltransferase; pac from Streptomyces alboniger; confers resistance to puromycin
   2854..2937    +  CDS            nef (fragment): NEF_HV1Z2 - Experimental evidence at protein level: Swiss-Prot protein existence level 1. Extracellular Nef protein targets CD4(+) T-lymphocytes for apoptosis by interacting with CXCR4 surface receptors. From Human immunodeficiency virus type 1 group M subtype D (isolate Z2/CDC-Z34) (HIV-1).
   2939..3172    +  LTR            3' LTR (ΔU3): self-inactivating 3' long terminal repeat (LTR) from HIV-1
   3244..3365    +  polyA_signal   SV40 poly(A) signal: SV40 polyadenylation signal
   3405..3540    +  rep_origin     SV40 ori: SV40 origin of replication
   3561..3579    -  promoter       T7 promoter: promoter for bacteriophage T7 RNA polymerase
   3587..3742    +  CDS            lacZα (fragment): LacZα fragment of β-galactosidase; lacZ fragment
   3747..4175    +  rep_origin     f1 ori (sequence partly withheld): f1 bacteriophage origin of replication; arrow indicates direction of (+) strand synthesis
   4228..4332    +  promoter       AmpR promoter: bla
   4333..5193    +  CDS            AmpR: β-lactamase; bla; confers resistance to ampicillin, carbenicillin, and related antibiotics
   5364..5952    +  rep_origin     ori: high-copy-number ColE1/pMB1/pBR322/pUC origin of replication
   6135..6227    +  CDS            lacI (fragment): lac repressor; lacI; The lac repressor binds to the lac operator to inhibit transcription in E. coli. This inhibition can be relieved by adding lactose or isopropyl-β-D-thiogalactopyranoside (IPTG).
   6240..6261    +  protein_bind   CAP binding site: CAP binding activates transcription in the presence of cAMP. E. coli catabolite activator protein
   6276..6306    +  promoter       lac promoter: promoter for the E. coli lac operon
   6314..6330    +  protein_bind   lac operator: The lac repressor binds to the lac operator to inhibit transcription in E. coli. This inhibition can be relieved by adding lactose or isopropyl-β-D-thiogalactopyranoside (IPTG). lac repressor encoded by lacI
   6375..6393    +  promoter       T3 promoter: promoter for bacteriophage T3 RNA polymerase
   6421..6647    +  promoter       RSV promoter: Rous sarcoma virus enhancer/promoter
   6648..6828    +  LTR            5' LTR (truncated): truncated 5' long terminal repeat (LTR) from HIV-1
   6875..7000    +  misc_feature   HIV-1 Ψ: packaging signal of human immunodeficiency virus type 1
   6984..7347    +  CDS            HIV-1 gag (fragment): gag protein from human immunodeficiency virus 1; gag
   7493..7726    +  misc_feature   RRE: The Rev response element (RRE) of HIV-1 allows for Rev-dependent mRNA export from the nucleus to the cytoplasm.
   8103..8203    +  CDS            Rev (fragment): human immunodeficiency virus 1 (HIV-1) Rev protein; rev; enhances nuclear export of unspliced and incompletely spliced viral mRNAs
   8253..5       +  promoter       U6 promoter (fragment) (across the origin): RNA polymerase III promoter for human U6 snRNA
   8427..130     +  enhancer       CMV enhancer (fragment) (across the origin): human cytomegalovirus immediate early enhancer; contains an 18-bp deletion relative to the standard CMV enhancer
>Addgene plasmid #19313 | Flag pLJM1 RagB wt | addgene full sequence | sequence record 138630 | Addgene NGS Result
TATGCCAAGTACGCCCCCTATTGACGTCAATGACGGTAAATGGCCCGCCTGGCATTATGCCCAGTACATG
ACCTTATGGGACTTTCCTACTTGGCAGTACATCTACGTATTAGTCATCGCTATTACCATGGTGATGCGGT
TTTGGCAGTACATCAATGGGCGTGGATAGCGGTTTGACTCACGGGGATTTCCAAGTCTCCACCCCATTGA
CGTCAATGGGAGTTTGTTTTGGCACCAAAATCAACGGGACTTTCCAAAATGTCGTAACAACTCCGCCCCA
TTGACGCAAATGGGCGGTAGGCGTGTACGGTGGGAGGTCTATATAAGCAGAGCTGGTTTAGTGAACCGTC
AGATCCGCTAGCGCTACCGGTATGGACTACAAGGATGACGATGACAAGGGTGGTGGTGGTGGTGCGTCGA
CGATGGAAGAATCTGACTCTGAGAAAACGACGGAGAAAGAAAATCTGGGGCCGAGAATGGATCCACCACT
AGGGGAACCGGAAGGATCGCTTGGGTGGGTGCTACCAAATACAGCCATGAAGAAAAAGGTGCTGTTGATG
GGTAAAAGTGGGTCTGGTAAGACCAGCATGAGGTCTATTATCTTTGCAAATTATATTGCCAGAGACACAC
GTCGCCTTGGCGCAACAATTGATGTAGAACATTCTCATGTTCGATTTCTGGGAAACCTGGTATTGAACCT
GTGGGATTGTGGTGGGCAAGACACCTTCATGGAAAATTATTTCACTAGCCAACGGGACAACATCTTCCGA
AATGTGGAGGTTCTGATTTATGTCTTTGATGTGGAGAGCCGCGAACTGGAAAAGGACATGCACTATTACC
AATCATGCCTGGAGGCCATTCTGCAGAATTCTCCAGATGCCAAAATATTTTGCTTGGTACACAAAATGGA
TCTGGTACAGGAGGATCAACGGGACCTGATTTTTAAAGAGCGAGAAGAAGATTTGAGGCGTTTGTCTCGC
CCATTGGAATGTTCTTGTTTCCGAACATCTATCTGGGATGAAACCCTCTATAAGGCTTGGTCCAGCATAG
TTTATCAGCTGATTCCCAATGTTCAGCAGCTGGAAATGAACCTAAGGAATTTTGCTGAAATTATCGAAGC
TGATGAAGTACTTCTTTTTGAGAGAGCTACTTTTCTGGTAATTTCTCACTATCAGTGTAAAGAGCAGCGT
GATGCCCATAGATTTGAGAAAATAAGCAACATTATTAAGCAGTTCAAGCTGAGCTGCAGCAAGCTGGCTG
CCTCTTTCCAGAGTATGGAAGTCAGGAACTCTAACTTCGCTGCTTTCATTGACATCTTTACATCCAACAC
TTATGTGATGGTTGTGATGTCTGATCCGTCCATTCCTTCTGCAGCTACTCTGATCAACATCCGCAATGCC
AGGAAACACTTTGAAAAGCTGGAAAGAGTGGATGGACCAAAGCAGTGTCTTCTCATGCGCTAAGATATCT
TCGAATTCTCGACCTCGAGACAAATGGCAGTATTCATCCACAATTTTAAAAGAAAAGGGGGGATTGGGGG
GTACAGTGCAGGGGAAAGAATAGTAGACATAATAGCAACAGACATACAAACTAAAGAATTACAAAAACAA
ATTACAAAAATTCAAAATTTTCGGGTTTATTACAGGGACAGCAGAGATCCACTTTGGCCGCGGCTCGAGG
GGGTTGGGGTTGCGCCTTTTCCAAGGCAGCCCTGGGTTTGCGCAGGGACGCGGCTGCTCTGGGCGTGGTT
CCGGGAAACGCAGCGGCGCCGACCCTGGGTCTCGCACATTCTTCACGTCCGTTCGCAGCGTCACCCGGAT
CTTCGCCGCTACCCTTGTGGGCCCCCCGGCGACGCTTCCTGCTCCGCCCCTAAGTCGGGAAGGTTCCTTG
CGGTTCGCGGCGTGCCGGACGTGACAAACGGAAGCCGCACGTCTCACTAGTACCCTCGCAGACGGACAGC
GCCAGGGAGCAATGGCAGCGCGCCGACCGCGATGGGCTGTGGCCAATAGCGGCTGCTCAGCAGGGCGCGC
CGAGAGCAGCGGCCGGGAAGGGGCGGTGCGGGAGGCGGGGTGTGGGGCGGTAGTGTGGGCCCTGTTCCTG
CCCGCGCGGTGTTCCGCATTCTGCAAGCCTCCGGAGCGCACGTCGGCAGTCGGCTCCCTCGTTGACCGAA
TCACCGACCTCTCTCCCCAGGGGGATCCACCGGAGCTTACCATGACCGAGTACAAGCCCACGGTGCGCCT
CGCCACCCGCGACGACGTCCCCAGGGCCGTACGCACCCTCGCCGCCGCGTTCGCCGACTACCCCGCCACG
CGCCACACCGTCGATCCGGACCGCCACATCGAGCGGGTCACCGAGCTGCAAGAACTCTTCCTCACGCGCG
TCGGGCTCGACATCGGCAAGGTGTGGGTCGCGGACGACGGCGCCGCGGTGGCGGTCTGGACCACGCCGGA
GAGCGTCGAAGCGGGGGCGGTGTTCGCCGAGATCGGCCCGCGCATGGCCGAGTTGAGCGGTTCCCGGCTG
GCCGCGCAGCAACAGATGGAAGGCCTCCTGGCGCCGCACCGGCCCAAGGAGCCCGCGTGGTTCCTGGCCA
CCGTCGGCGTCTCGCCCGACCACCAGGGCAAGGGTCTGGGCAGCGCCGTCGTGCTCCCCGGAGTGGAGGC
GGCCGAGCGCGCCGGGGTGCCCGCCTTCCTGGAGACCTCCGCGCCCCGCAACCTCCCCTTCTACGAGCGG
CTCGGCTTCACCGTCACCGCCGACGTCGAGGTGCCCGAAGGACCGCGCACCTGGTGCATGACCCGCAAGC
CCGGTGCCTGACGCCCGCCCCACGACCCGCAGCGCCCGACCGAAAGGAGCGCACGACCCCATGCATCGGT
ACCTTTAAGACCAATGACTTACAAGGCAGCTGTAGATCTTAGCCACTTTTTAAAAGAAAAGGGGGGACTG
GAAGGGCTAATTCACTCCCAACGAAGACAAGATCTGCTTTTTGCTTGTACTGGGTCTCTCTGGTTAGACC
AGATCTGAGCCTGGGAGCTCTCTGGCTAACTAGGGAACCCACTGCTTAAGCCTCAATAAAGCTTGCCTTG
AGTGCTTCAAGTAGTGTGTGCCCGTCTGTTGTGTGACTCTGGTAACTAGAGATCCCTCAGACCCTTTTAG
TCAGTGTGGAAAATCTCTAGCAGTAGTAGTTCATGTCATCTTATTATTCAGTATTTATAACTTGCAAAGA
AATGAATATCAGAGAGTGAGAGGAACTTGTTTATTGCAGCTTATAATGGTTACAAATAAAGCAATAGCAT
CACAAATTTCACAAATAAAGCATTTTTTTCACTGCATTCTAGTTGTGGTTTGTCCAAACTCATCAATGTA
TCTTATCATGTCTGGCTCTAGCTATCCCGCCCCTAACTCCGCCCATCCCGCCCCTAACTCCGCCCAGTTC
CGCCCATTCTCCGCCCCATGGCTGACTAATTTTTTTTATTTATGCAGAGGCCGAGGCCGCCTCGGCCTCT
GAGCTATTCCAGAAGTAGTGAGGAGGCTTTTTTGGAGGCCTAGGGACGTACCCAATTCGCCCTATAGTGA
GTCGTATTACGCGCGCTCACTGGCCGTCGTTTTACAACGTCGTGACTGGGAAAACCCTGGCGTTACCCAA
CTTAATCGCCTTGCAGCACATCCCCCTTTCGCCAGCTGGCGTAATAGCGAAGAGGCCCGCACCGATCGCC
CTTCCCAACAGTTGCGCAGCCTGAATGGCGAATGGG
[124 nt withheld, positions 3747-3870]
C
[91 nt withheld, positions 3872-3962]
A
[49 nt withheld, positions 3964-4012]
CCTTTGACGTTGGAGTCCACGTTCTTT
[37 nt withheld, positions 4040-4076]
ACCCTATCTCGGTCTATTCTTTTGATTTATAAGGGATTTTGCCGATTTCGGCCTATTGGTTAAAAAATGA
GCTGATTTAACAAAAATTTAACGCGAATTTTAACAAAATATTAACGCTTACAATTTAGGTGGCACTTTTC
GGGGAAATGTGCGCGGAACCCCTATTTGTTTATTTTTCTAAATACATTCAAATATGTATCCGCTCATGAG
ACAATAACCCTGATAAATGCTTCAATAATATTGAAAAAGGAAGAGTATGAGTATTCAACATTTCCGTGTC
GCCCTTATTCCCTTTTTTGCGGCATTTTGCCTTCCTGTTTTTGCTCACCCAGAAACGCTGGTGAAAGTAA
AAGATGCTGAAGATCAGTTGGGTGCACGAGTGGGTTACATCGAACTGGATCTCAACAGCGGTAAGATCCT
TGAGAGTTTTCGCCCCGAAGAACGTTTTCCAATGATGAGCACTTTTAAAGTTCTGCTATGTGGCGCGGTA
TTATCCCGTATTGACGCCGGGCAAGAGCAACTCGGTCGCCGCATACACTATTCTCAGAATGACTTGGTTG
AGTACTCACCAGTCACAGAAAAGCATCTTACGGATGGCATGACAGTAAGAGAATTATGCAGTGCTGCCAT
AACCATGAGTGATAACACTGCGGCCAACTTACTTCTGACAACGATCGGAGGACCGAAGGAGCTAACCGCT
TTTTTGCACAACATGGGGGATCATGTAACTCGCCTTGATCGTTGGGAACCGGAGCTGAATGAAGCCATAC
CAAACGACGAGCGTGACACCACGATGCCTGTAGCAATGGCAACAACGTTGCGCAAACTATTAACTGGCGA
ACTACTTACTCTAGCTTCCCGGCAACAATTAATAGACTGGATGGAGGCGGATAAAGTTGCAGGACCACTT
CTGCGCTCGGCCCTTCCGGCTGGCTGGTTTATTGCTGATAAATCTGGAGCCGGTGAGCGTGGGTCTCGCG
GTATCATTGCAGCACTGGGGCCAGATGGTAAGCCCTCCCGTATCGTAGTTATCTACACGACGGGGAGTCA
GGCAACTATGGATGAACGAAATAGACAGATCGCTGAGATAGGTGCCTCACTGATTAAGCATTGGTAACTG
TCAGACCAAGTTTACTCATATATACTTTAGATTGATTTAAAACTTCATTTTTAATTTAAAAGGATCTAGG
TGAAGATCCTTTTTGATAATCTCATGACCAAAATCCCTTAACGTGAGTTTTCGTTCCACTGAGCGTCAGA
CCCCGTAGAAAAGATCAAAGGATCTTCTTGAGATCCTTTTTTTCTGCGCGTAATCTGCTGCTTGCAAACA
AAAAAACCACCGCTACCAGCGGTGGTTTGTTTGCCGGATCAAGAGCTACCAACTCTTTTTCCGAAGGTAA
CTGGCTTCAGCAGAGCGCAGATACCAAATACTGTTCTTCTAGTGTAGCCGTAGTTAGGCCACCACTTCAA
GAACTCTGTAGCACCGCCTACATACCTCGCTCTGCTAATCCTGTTACCAGTGGCTGCTGCCAGTGGCGAT
AAGTCGTGTCTTACCGGGTTGGACTCAAGACGATAGTTACCGGATAAGGCGCAGCGGTCGGGCTGAACGG
GGGGTTCGTGCACACAGCCCAGCTTGGAGCGAACGACCTACACCGAACTGAGATACCTACAGCGTGAGCT
ATGAGAAAGCGCCACGCTTCCCGAAGGGAGAAAGGCGGACAGGTATCCGGTAAGCGGCAGGGTCGGAACA
GGAGAGCGCACGAGGGAGCTTCCAGGGGGAAACGCCTGGTATCTTTATAGTCCTGTCGGGTTTCGCCACC
TCTGACTTGAGCGTCGATTTTTGTGATGCTCGTCAGGGGGGCGGAGCCTATGGAAAAACGCCAGCAACGC
GGCCTTTTTACGGTTCCTGGCCTTTTGCTGGCCTTTTGCTCACATGTTCTTTCCTGCGTTATCCCCTGAT
TCTGTGGATAACCGTATTACCGCCTTTGAGTGAGCTGATACCGCTCGCCGCAGCCGAACGACCGAGCGCA
GCGAGTCAGTGAGCGAGGAAGCGGAAGAGCGCCCAATACGCAAACCGCCTCTCCCCGCGCGTTGGCCGAT
TCATTAATGCAGCTGGCACGACAGGTTTCCCGACTGGAAAGCGGGCAGTGAGCGCAACGCAATTAATGTG
AGTTAGCTCACTCATTAGGCACCCCAGGCTTTACACTTTATGCTTCCGGCTCGTATGTTGTGTGGAATTG
TGAGCGGATAACAATTTCACACAGGAAACAGCTATGACCATGATTACGCCAAGCGCGCAATTAACCCTCA
CTAAAGGGAACAAAAGCTGGAGCTGCAAGCTTAATGTAGTCTTATGCAATACTCTTGTAGTCTTGCAACA
TGGTAACGATGAGTTAGCAACATGCCTTACAAGGAGAGAAAAAGCACCGTGCATGCCGATTGGTGGAAGT
AAGGTGGTACGATCGTGCCTTATTAGGAAGGCAACAGACGGGTCTGACATGGATTGGACGAACCACTGAA
TTGCCGCATTGCAGAGATATTGTATTTAAGTGCCTAGCTCGATACATAAACGGGTCTCTCTGGTTAGACC
AGATCTGAGCCTGGGAGCTCTCTGGCTAACTAGGGAACCCACTGCTTAAGCCTCAATAAAGCTTGCCTTG
AGTGCTTCAAGTAGTGTGTGCCCGTCTGTTGTGTGACTCTGGTAACTAGAGATCCCTCAGACCCTTTTAG
TCAGTGTGGAAAATCTCTAGCAGTGGCGCCCGAACAGGGACTTGAAAGCGAAAGGGAAACCAGAGGAGCT
CTCTCGACGCAGGACTCGGCTTGCTGAAGCGCGCACGGCAAGAGGCGAGGGGCGGCGACTGGTGAGTACG
CCAAAAATTTTGACTAGCGGAGGCTAGAAGGAGAGAGATGGGTGCGAGAGCGTCAGTATTAAGCGGGGGA
GAATTAGATCGCGATGGGAAAAAATTCGGTTAAGGCCAGGGGGAAAGAAAAAATATAAATTAAAACATAT
AGTATGGGCAAGCAGGGAGCTAGAACGATTCGCAGTTAATCCTGGCCTGTTAGAAACATCAGAAGGCTGT
AGACAAATACTGGGACAGCTACAACCATCCCTTCAGACAGGATCAGAAGAACTTAGATCATTATATAATA
CAGTAGCAACCCTCTATTGTGTGCATCAAAGGATAGAGATAAAAGACACCAAGGAAGCTTTAGACAAGAT
AGAGGAAGAGCAAAACAAAAGTAAGACCACCGCACAGCAAGCGGCCGCTGATCTTCAGACCTGGAGGAGG
AGATATGAGGGACAATTGGAGAAGTGAATTATATAAATATAAAGTAGTAAAAATTGAACCATTAGGAGTA
GCACCCACCAAGGCAAAGAGAAGAGTGGTGCAGAGAGAAAAAAGAGCAGTGGGAATAGGAGCTTTGTTCC
TTGGGTTCTTGGGAGCAGCAGGAAGCACTATGGGCGCAGCGTCAATGACGCTGACGGTACAGGCCAGACA
ATTATTGTCTGGTATAGTGCAGCAGCAGAACAATTTGCTGAGGGCTATTGAGGCGCAACAGCATCTGTTG
CAACTCACAGTCTGGGGCATCAAGCAGCTCCAGGCAAGAATCCTGGCTGTGGAAAGATACCTAAAGGATC
AACAGCTCCTGGGGATTTGGGGTTGCTCTGGAAAACTCATTTGCACCACTGCTGTGCCTTGGAATGCTAG
TTGGAGTAATAAATCTCTGGAACAGATTTGGAATCACACGACCTGGATGGAGTGGGACAGAGAAATTAAC
AATTACACAAGCTTAATACACTCCTTAATTGAAGAATCGCAAAACCAGCAAGAAAAGAATGAACAAGAAT
TATTGGAATTAGATAAATGGGCAAGTTTGTGGAATTGGTTTAACATAACAAATTGGCTGTGGTATATAAA
ATTATTCATAATGATAGTAGGAGGCTTGGTAGGTTTAAGAATAGTTTTTGCTGTACTTTCTATAGTGAAT
AGAGTTAGGCAGGGATATTCACCATTATCGTTTCAGACCCACCTCCCAACCCCGAGGGGACCCGACAGGC
CCGAAGGAATAGAAGAAGAAGGTGGAGAGAGAGACAGAGACAGATCCATTCGATTAGTGAACGGATCTCG
ACGGTATCGATCACGAGACTAGCCTCGAGCGGCCGCCCCCTTCACCGAGGGCCTATTTCCCATGATTCCT
TCATATTTGCATATACGATACAAGGCTGTTAGAGAGATAATTGGAATTAATTTGACTGTAAACACAAAGA
TATTAGTACAAAATACGTGACGTAGAAAGTAATAATTTCTTGGGTAGTTTGCAGTTTTAAAATTATGTTT
TAAAATGGACTATCA
