>Addgene plasmid #19313 | Flag pLJM1 RagB wt | depositor partial sequence | sequence record 8975 | RAGB insert
ATGGAAGAATCTGACTCTGAGAAAACGACGGAGAAAGAAAATCTGGGGCCGAGAATGGATCCACCACTAG
GGGAACCGGAAGGATCGCTTGGGTGGGTGCTACCAAATACAGCCATGAAGAAAAAGGTGCTGTTGATGGG
TAAAAGTGGGTCTGGTAAGACCAGCATGAGGTCTATTATCTTTGCAAATTATATTGCCAGAGACACACGT
CGCCTTGGCGCAACAATTGATGTAGAACATTCTCATGTTCGATTTCTGGGAAACCTGGTATTGAACCTGT
GGGATTGTGGTGGGCAAGACACCTTCATGGAAAATTATTTCACTAGCCAACGGGACAACATCTTCCGAAA
TGTGGAGGTTCTGATTTATGTCTTTGATGTGGAGAGCCGCGAACTGGAAAAGGACATGCACTATTACCAA
TCATGCCTGGAGGCCATTCTGCAGAATTCTCCAGATGCCAAAATATTTTGCTTGGTACACAAAATGGATC
TGGTACAGGAGGATCAACGGGACCTGATTTTTAAAGAGCGAGAAGAAGATTTGAGGCGTTTGTCTCGCCC
ATTGGAATGTTCTTGTTTCCGAACATCTATCTGGGATGAAACCCTCTATAAGGCTTGGTCCAGCATAGTT
TATCAGCTGATTCCCAATGTTCAGCAGCTGGAAATGAACCTAAGGAATTTTGCTGAAATTATCGAAGCTG
ATGAAGTACTTCTTTTTGAGAGAGCTACTTTTCTGGTAATTTCTCACTATCAGTGTAAAGAGCAGCGTGA
TGCCCATAGATTTGAGAAAATAAGCAACATTATTAAGCAGTTCAAGCTGAGCTGCAGCAAGCTGGCTGCC
TCTTTCCAGAGTATGGAAGTCAGGAACTCTAACTTCGCTGCTTTCATTGACATCTTTACATCCAACACTT
ATGTGATGGTTGTGATGTCTGATCCGTCCATTCCTTCTGCAGCTACTCTGATCAACATCCGCAATGCCAG
GAAACACTTTGAAAAGCTGGAAAGAGTGGATGGACCAAAGCAGTGTCTTCTCATGCGCTAA
