>Addgene plasmid #19313 | Flag pLJM1 RagB wt | addgene partial sequence | sequence record 25055 | CMV-F 5'-CGCAAATGGGCGGTAGGCGTG-3'
CNNGGGGNNTTAGCGAGCNGGTTNGTGAACCGTCAGATCCGCTAGCGCTACCGGTATGGACTACAAGGAT
GACGATGACAAGGGTGGTGGTGGTGGTGCGTCGACGATGGAAGAATCTGACTCTGAGAAAACGACGGAGA
AAGAAAATCTGGGGCCGAGAATGGATCCACCACTAGGGGAACCGGAAGGATCGCTTGGGTGGGTGCTACC
AAATACAGCCATGAAGAAAAAGGTGCTGTTGATGGGTAAAAGTGGGTCTGGTAAGACCAGCATGAGGTCT
ATTATCTTTGCAAATTATATTGCCAGAGACACACGTCGCCTTGGCGCAACAATTGATGTAGAACATTCTC
ATGTTCGATTTCTGGGAAACCTGGTATTGAACCTGTGGGATTGTGGTGGGCAAGACACCTTCATGGAAAA
TTATTTCACTAGCCAACGGGACAACATCTTCCGAAATGTGGAGGTTCTGATTTATGTCTTTGATGTGGAG
AGCCGCGAACTGGAAAAGGACATGCACTATTACCAATCATGCCTGGAGGCCATTCTGCAGAATTCTCCAG
ATGCCAAAATATTTTGCTTGGTACACAAAATGGATCTGGTACAGGAGGATCAACGGGACCTGATTTTTAA
AGAGCGAGAAGAAGATTTGAGGCGTTTGTCTCGCCCATTGGAATGTTCTTGTTTCCGAACATCTATCTGG
GATGAAACCCCTCTATAAGGCTTGGTCCAGCATAGTTTATCAGCTGATTCCCAATGTTCAGCAGCTGGAA
ATGAACCTANGAATTTGCTGAATTNTCNANCT
